Addgene plasmid #127784: pH7m34GW_RcCHAD-mCherry
Purpose: RcCHAD-mCherry expression in plants
Depositing lab: Michael Hothorn. Depositing organization: University of Geneva. Publication: Molecular characterization of CHAD domains as inorganic polyphosphate-binding modules. Lorenzo-Orts L, Hohmann U, Zhu J, Hothorn M. Life Sci Alliance. 2019 May 27;2(3). pii: 2/3/e201900385. doi: 10.26508/lsa.201900385. Print 2019 Jun. PubMed 31133615.
Backbone
  Vector backbone: pH7m34GW
  Backbone size w/o insert (bp): 8913
  Total vector size (bp): 12564
  Vector type: Plant Expression
  Selectable markers: Hygromycin
Growth in bacteria
  Bacterial resistance: Spectinomycin, 50 μg/mL
  Growth temperature: 37°C
  Growth strain: ccdB Survival
  Copy number: Unknown
Gene/Insert
  Gene/Insert name: Ubi10p:RcCHAD-mCherry (alt name: B9T8Q5)
  Species: Ricinus communis
  Insert size (bp): 3651
  GenBank ID: RCOM_0386350 EEF27758.1
  Promoter: Ubiquitin10 promoter + 5' UTR
  Tag / fusion protein: mCherry (C terminal on insert)
  Cloning method: Gateway Cloning
  Sequencing primers: 5′ GTAAAACGACGGCCAGT; 3′ AACAGCTATGACCATG
Terms and licenses: Academic/Nonprofit Terms; Industry Terms: Not Available to Industry
How to cite: pH7m34GW_RcCHAD-mCherry was a gift from Michael Hothorn (Addgene plasmid # 127784 ; http://n2t.net/addgene:127784 ; RRID:Addgene_127784)
