[The description below was written by a language model from this plasmid's Addgene catalogue record and pLannotate feature annotations shown in this document.]
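Description:
pH7m34GW_RcCHAD-mCherry is a binary T-DNA plant expression vector built on the pH7m34GW MultiSite Gateway destination backbone, intended for Agrobacterium-mediated delivery into plants. The backbone carries a ColE1/pBR322-type origin with the bom mobilisation region for propagation in E. coli, together with the pVS1 replicon (oriV, RepA and the StaA stability protein) that supports maintenance in Agrobacterium. Bacterial selection is by spectinomycin through the aadA (SmR) gene. Nopaline-type right and left border repeats define the transferred region. Within this region, a hygromycin phosphotransferase (hph) cassette driven by the NOS promoter and closed by the NOS terminator provides hygromycin selection of transformed plant tissue.

The payload, about 3.7 kb, was assembled by Gateway recombination, and the remaining attB4, attB1 and attB2 sites mark the junctions of the three modules. According to the catalogue fields, the Ubiquitin10 promoter with its 5' UTR drives the CHAD domain protein of Ricinus communis (RcCHAD), fused at its C terminus to mCherry. The automated annotation did not label the promoter or the CHAD coding sequence, but the unannotated intervals between attB4 and attB1 and between attB1 and attB2 are consistent with them. The mCherry reading frame lies directly beyond attB2 and is followed by a CaMV polyadenylation signal. The sequenced record is slightly longer than the catalogued total size.

The stated purpose is expression of RcCHAD-mCherry in plants. The red fluorescent fusion allows the protein to be visualised in plant cells, and the associated study characterised CHAD domains as inorganic polyphosphate-binding modules.
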