Features (pLannotate 1.2.2; 22 found; start..end, strand, type, name):
   2004..2024    -  protein_bind   attB4: mutant version of attB; core recombination site for the Gateway® BP reaction BP Clonase™
   2195..2219    +  misc_feature   RB T-DNA repeat: right border repeat from nopaline C58 T-DNA
   2589..2990    +  CDS            Y4CG_SINFN (fragment): Protein inferred from homology: Swiss-Prot protein existence level 3. From Sinorhizobium fredii (strain NBRC 101917 / NGR234).
   3550..4179    +  CDS            pVS1 StaA: stability protein from the Pseudomonas plasmid pVS1 (Heeb et al., 2000)
   4608..5681    +  CDS            pVS1 RepA: replication protein from the Pseudomonas plasmid pVS1 (Heeb et al., 2000)
   5747..5941    +  rep_origin     pVS1 oriV: origin of replication for the Pseudomonas plasmid pVS1 (Heeb et al., 2000)
   6144..6183    +  CDS            rop (fragment): Rop protein, which maintains plasmids at low copy number; rop
   6285..6425    +  misc_feature   bom: basis of mobility region from pBR322
   6611..7199    -  rep_origin     ori: high-copy-number ColE1/pMB1/pBR322/pUC origin of replication
   7445..8232    -  CDS            SmR (fragment): aminoglycoside adenylyltransferase (Murphy, 1985); aadA; confers resistance to spectinomycin and streptomycin
   8243..8299    -  CDS            GmR (fragment): gentamycin acetyltransferase; aacC1; confers resistance to gentamycin
   8475..8498    -  promoter       Pc promoter (fragment): intI1 (promoter lies within the coding sequence); class 1 integron promoter
   8757..8781    +  misc_feature   LB T-DNA repeat: left border repeat from nopaline C58 T-DNA
   8874..9126    -  terminator     NOS terminator: nopaline synthase terminator and poly(A) signal
   9142..9306    -  CDS            yokD (fragment): YOKD_BACSU - Experimental evidence at protein level: Swiss-Prot protein existence level 1. May contribute to antibiotic resistance. From Bacillus subtilis (strain 168).
   9327..10349   -  CDS            hph: KHYB_ECOLX - Experimental evidence at protein level: Swiss-Prot protein existence level 1. The aminoglycoside phosphotransferases achieve inactivation of their antibiotic substrates by phosphorylation. Only phosphorylates hygromycin and closely related compounds such as demethyl analogs and destomycin. From Escherichia coli.
  10385..10564   -  promoter       NOS promoter: nopaline synthase promoter
  10686..10845   -  polyA_signal   CaMV poly(A) signal (fragment): cauliflower mosaic virus polyadenylation signal
  10925..10965   -  CDS            lacZα (fragment): LacZα fragment of β-galactosidase; lacZ fragment
  10992..11698   -  CDS            mCherry (fragment): monomeric derivative of DsRed fluorescent protein (Shaner et al., 2004) mammalian codon-optimized
  11701..11721   +  protein_bind   attB2: mutant version of attB; core recombination site for the Gateway® BP reaction BP Clonase™
  12634..14      -  protein_bind   attB1 (across the origin): mutant version of attB; core recombination site for the Gateway® BP reaction BP Clonase™
>Addgene plasmid #127784 | pH7m34GW_RcCHAD-mCherry | addgene full sequence | sequence record 251725 | Addgene NGS Result
TTTGTACAAACTTGCCTGTTAATCAGAAAAACTCAGATTAATCGACAAATTCGATCGCACAAACTAGAAA
CTAACACCAGATCTAGATAGAAATCACAAATCGAAGAGTAATTATTCGACAAAACTCAAATTATTTGAAC
AAATCGGATGATATCTATGAAACCCTAATCGAGAATTAAGATGATATCTAACGATCAAACCCAGAAAATC
GTCTTCGATCTAAGATTAACAGAATCTAAACCAAAGAACATATACGAAATTGGGATCGAACGAAAACAAA
ATCGAAGATTTTGAGAGAATAAGGAACACAGAAATTTACCTTGATCACGGTAGAGAGAATTGAGAGAAAG
TTTTTAAGATTTTGAGAAATTGAAATCTGAATTGTGAAGAAGAAGAGCTCTTTGGGTATTGTTTTATAGA
AGAAGAAGAAGAAAAGACGAGGACGACTAGGTCACGAGAAAGCTAAGGCGGTGAAGCAATAGCTAATAAT
AAAATGACACGTGTATTGAGCGTTGTTTACACGCAAAGTTGTTTTTGGCTAATTGCCTTATTTTTAGGTT
GAGGAAAAGTATTTGTGCTTTGAGTTGATAAACACGACTCGTGTGTGCCGGCTGCAACCACTTTGACGCC
GTTTATTACTGACTCGTCGACAACCACAATTTCTAACGGTCGTCATAAGATCCAGCCGTTGAGATTTAAC
GATCGTTACGATTTATATTTTTTTAGCATTATCGTTTTATTTTTTAAATATACGGTGGAGCTGAAAATTG
GCAATAATTGAACCGTGGGTCCCACTGCATTGAAGCGTATTTCGTATTTTCTAGAATTCTTCGTGCTTTA
TTTCTTTTCCTTTTTGTTTTTTTTTGCCATTTATCTAATGCAAGTGGGCTTATAAAATCAGTGAATTTCT
TGGAAAAGTAACTTCTTTATCGTATAACATATTGTGAAATTATCCATTTCTTTTAATTTTTTAGTGTTAT
TGGATATTTTTGTATGATTATTGATTTGCATAGGATAATGACTTTTGTATCAAGTTGGTGAACAAGTCTC
GTTAAAAAAGGCAAGTGGTTTGGTGACTCGATTTATTCTTGTTATTTAATTCATATATCAATGGATCTTA
TTTGGGGCCTGGTCCATATTTAACACTCGTGTTCAGTCCAATGACCAATAATATTTTTTCATTAATAACA
ATGTAACAAGAATGATACACAAAACATTCTTTGAATAAGTTCGCTATGAAGAAGGGAACTTATCCGGTCC
TAGATCATCAGTTCATACAAACCTCCATAGAGTTCAACATCTTAAACAAGAATATCCTGATCTGAAGAAT
GTGGAGGCTTTAGTCCCTTGGATACTTGGGAGGCTGTGGAAGAACAGAAACGAGCTGGTGCTTAAAGGGA
GGGAATTTGGAACCAATGAGGTATTAGTAAGGACACAAGAAGATGCAGATGAGTGGATTAGAAGGAAAGA
GGCTCAGAATGTAAGGAAAGCACCAACCACAACACCGTCGGGACAGACGAGAAACATGGGAAGCTCCACC
ACAATCTTGGGTTAAGTGCAACTTTGATGGGGCATGGCCAACAGAAGGATTAAAATGTGGCTTAGGGTGG
GTGCTTCGCGATCATACAGGGAAGGTGTTATGGTTAGGTGCAAGAGCTGTGGTAAAAGTAAGAAGCGTGC
TGGAAGTAGAAGTGGAGGCTCTTAGATGGGCTGTGCTGTCATTATCCCGATTCAATTATAGGAAGATCAT
TTTTGAGGTGGATTCTCAGCAACTTGTGTCTTTGGTTACATGAAAGTTATGCTTGTCAAGTCTCAATCCA
ATTATCCAAGACATAAAGTATCTACTTAGCAAGTTTGAGGATTTTATGCTTGTGCATACAAGCCGAGAAG
GAAATGGAGTGGCAGATAGAATAGCTAAGGAATCTCTTTCTTTTGAGAATTATGATCTAAAGTTGTATTC
TATTGTACCAATTTGGGTTAAAAGCTCTGTTGAGCTAGACTAGCAACTTTTCTATACAAAGTTGATAGCT
TGGCGTAATCATGGTCATAGCTGTTTCCTGTGTGAAATTGTTATCCGCTCGGGCCCGCGGATCCCGCGGC
CATGGCGGCCGGGAGCATGCGACGTCGGGCCCAAGCTTAGCTTGAGCTTGGATCAGATTGTCGTTTCCCG
CCTTCAGTTTAAACTATCAGTGTTTGACAGGATATATTGGCGGGTAAACCTAAGAGAAAAGAGCGTTTAT
TAGAATAATCGGATATTTAAAAGGGCGTGAAAAGGTTTATCCGTTCGTCCATTTGTATGTGCATGCCAAC
CACAGGGTTCCCCTCGGGATCAAAGTACTTTAAAGTACTTTAAAGTACTTTAAAGTACTTTGATCCAACC
CCTCCGCTGCTATAGTGCAGTCGGCTTCTGACGTTCAGTGCAGCCGTCTTCTGAAAACGACATGTCGCAC
AAGTCCTAAGTTACGCGACAGGCTGCCGCCCTGCCCTTTTCCTGGCGTTTTCTTGTCGCGTGTTTTAGTC
GCATAAAGTAGAATACTTGCGACTAGAACCGGAGACATTACGCCATGAACAAGAGCGCCGCCGCTGGCCT
GCTGGGCTATGCCCGCGTCAGCACCGACGACCAGGACTTGACCAACCAACGGGCCGAACTGCACGCGGCC
GGCTGCACCAAGCTGTTTTCCGAGAAGATCACCGGCACCAGGCGCGACCGCCCGGAGCTGGCCAGGATGC
TTGACCACCTACGCCCTGGCGACGTTGTGACAGTGACCAGGCTAGACCGCCTGGCCCGCAGCACCCGCGA
CCTACTGGACATTGCCGAGCGCATCCAGGAGGCCGGCGCGGGCCTGCGTAGCCTGGCAGAGCCGTGGGCC
GACACCACCACGCCGGCCGGCCGCATGGTGTTGACCGTGTTCGCCGGCATTGCCGAGTTCGAGCGTTCCC
TAATCATCGACCGCACCCGGAGCGGGCGCGAGGCCGCCAAGGCCCGAGGCGTGAAGTTTGGCCCCCGCCC
TACCCTCACCCCGGCACAGATCGCGCACGCCCGCGAGCTGATCGACCAGGAAGGCCGCACCGTGAAAGAG
GCGGCTGCACTGCTTGGCGTGCATCGCTCGACCCTGTACCGCGCACTTGAGCGCAGCGAGGAAGTGACGC
CCACCGAGGCCAGGCGGCGCGGTGCCTTCCGTGAGGACGCATTGACCGAGGCCGACGCCCTGGCGGCCGC
CGAGAATGAACGCCAAGAGGAACAAGCATGAAACCGCACCAGGACGGCCAGGACGAACCGTTTTTCATTA
CCGAAGAGATCGAGGCGGAGATGATCGCGGCCGGGTACGTGTTCGAGCCGCCCGCGCACGTCTCAACCGT
GCGGCTGCATGAAATCCTGGCCGGTTTGTCTGATGCCAAGCTGGCGGCCTGGCCGGCCAGCTTGGCCGCT
GAAGAAACCGAGCGCCGCCGTCTAAAAAGGTGATGTGTATTTGAGTAAAACAGCTTGCGTCATGCGGTCG
CTGCGTATATGATGCGATGAGTAAATAAACAAATACGCAAGGGGAACGCATGAAGGTTATCGCTGTACTT
AACCAGAAAGGCGGGTCAGGCAAGACGACCATCGCAACCCATCTAGCCCGCGCCCTGCAACTCGCCGGGG
CCGATGTTCTGTTAGTCGATTCCGATCCCCAGGGCAGTGCCCGCGATTGGGCGGCCGTGCGGGAAGATCA
ACCGCTAACCGTTGTCGGCATCGACCGCCCGACGATTGACCGCGACGTGAAGGCCATCGGCCGGCGCGAC
TTCGTAGTGATCGACGGAGCGCCCCAGGCGGCGGACTTGGCTGTGTCCGCGATCAAGGCAGCCGACTTCG
TGCTGATTCCGGTGCAGCCAAGCCCTTACGACATATGGGCCACCGCCGACCTGGTGGAGCTGGTTAAGCA
GCGCATTGAGGTCACGGATGGAAGGCTACAAGCGGCCTTTGTCGTGTCGCGGGCGATCAAAGGCACGCGC
ATCGGCGGTGAGGTTGCCGAGGCGCTGGCCGGGTACGAGCTGCCCATTCTTGAGTCCCGTATCACGCAGC
GCGTGAGCTACCCAGGCACTGCCGCCGCCGGCACAACCGTTCTTGAATCAGAACCCGAGGGCGACGCTGC
CCGCGAGGTCCAGGCGCTGGCCGCTGAAATTAAATCAAAACTCATTTGAGTTAATGAGGTAAAGAGAAAA
TGAGCAAAAGCACAAACACGCTAAGTGCCGGCCGTCCGAGCGCACGCAGCAGCAAGGCTGCAACGTTGGC
CAGCCTGGCAGACACGCCAGCCATGAAGCGGGTCAACTTTCAGTTGCCGGCGGAGGATCACACCAAGCTG
AAGATGTACGCGGTACGCCAAGGCAAGACCATTACCGAGCTGCTATCTGAATACATCGCGCAGCTACCAG
AGTAAATGAGCAAATGAATAAATGAGTAGATGAATTTTAGCGGCTAAAGGAGGCGGCATGGAAAATCAAG
AACAACCAGGCACCGACGCCGTGGAATGCCCCATGTGTGGAGGAACGGGCGGTTGGCCAGGCGTAAGCGG
CTGGGTTGTCTGCCGGCCCTGCAATGGCACTGGAACCCCCAAGCCCGAGGAATCGGCGTGAGCGGTCGCA
AACCATCCGGCCCGGTACAAATCGGCGCGGCGCTGGGTGATGACCTGGTGGAGAAGTTGAAGGCCGCGCA
GGCCGCCCAGCGGCAACGCATCGAGGCAGAAGCACGCCCCGGTGAATCGTGGCAAGCGGCCGCTGATCGA
ATCCGCAAAGAATCCCGGCAACCGCCGGCAGCCGGTGCGCCGTCGATTAGGAAGCCGCCCAAGGGCGACG
AGCAACCAGATTTTTTCGTTCCGATGCTCTATGACGTGGGCACCCGCGATAGTCGCAGCATCATGGACGT
GGCCGTTTTCCGTCTGTCGAAGCGTGACCGACGAGCTGGCGAGGTGATCCGCTACGAGCTTCCAGACGGG
CACGTAGAGGTTTCCGCAGGGCCGGCCGGCATGGCCAGTGTGTGGGATTACGACCTGGTACTGATGGCGG
TTTCCCATCTAACCGAATCCATGAACCGATACCGGGAAGGGAAGGGAGACAAGCCCGGCCGCGTGTTCCG
TCCACACGTTGCGGACGTACTCAAGTTCTGCCGGCGAGCCGATGGCGGAAAGCAGAAAGACGACCTGGTA
GAAACCTGCATTCGGTTAAACACCACGCACGTTGCCATGCAGCGTACGAAGAAGGCCAAGAACGGCCGCC
TGGTGACGGTATCCGAGGGTGAAGCCTTGATTAGCCGCTACAAGATCGTAAAGAGCGAAACCGGGCGGCC
GGAGTACATCGAGATCGAGCTAGCTGATTGGATGTACCGCGAGATCACAGAAGGCAAGAACCCGGACGTG
CTGACGGTTCACCCCGATTACTTTTTGATCGATCCCGGCATCGGCCGTTTTCTCTACCGCCTGGCACGCC
GCGCCGCAGGCAAGGCAGAAGCCAGATGGTTGTTCAAGACGATCTACGAACGCAGTGGCAGCGCCGGAGA
GTTCAAGAAGTTCTGTTTCACCGTGCGCAAGCTGATCGGGTCAAATGACCTGCCGGAGTACGATTTGAAG
GAGGAGGCGGGGCAGGCTGGCCCGATCCTAGTCATGCGCTACCGCAACCTGATCGAGGGCGAAGCATCCG
CCGGTTCCTAATGTACGGAGCAGATGCTAGGGCAAATTGCCCTAGCAGGGGAAAAAGGTCGAAAAGGTCT
CTTTCCTGTGGATAGCACGTACATTGGGAACCCAAAGCCGTACATTGGGAACCGGAACCCGTACATTGGG
AACCCAAAGCCGTACATTGGGAACCGGTCACACATGTAAGTGACTGATATAAAAGAGAAAAAAGGCGATT
TTTCCGCCTAAAACTCTTTAAAACTTATTAAAACTCTTAAAACCCGCCTGGCCTGTGCATAACTGTCTGG
CCAGCGCACAGCCGAAGAGCTGCAAAAAGCGCCTACCCTTCGGTCGCTGCGCTCCCTACGCCCCGCCGCT
TCGCGTCGGCCTATCGCGGCCGCTGGCCGCTCAAAAATGGCTGGCCTACGGCCAGGCAATCTACCAGGGC
GCGGACAAGCCGCGCCGTCGCCACTCGACCGCCGGCGCCCACATCAAGGCACCCTGCCTCGCGCGTTTCG
GTGATGACGGTGAAAACCTCTGACACATGCAGCTCCCGGAGACGGTCACAGCTTGTCTGTAAGCGGATGC
CGGGAGCAGACAAGCCCGTCAGGGCGCGTCAGCGGGTGTTGGCGGGTGTCGGGGCGCAGCCATGACCCAG
TCACGTAGCGATAGCGGAGTGTATACTGGCTTAACTATGCGGCATCAGAGCAGATTGTACTGAGAGTGCA
CCATATGCGGTGTGAAATACCGCACAGATGCGTAAGGAGAAAATACCGCATCAGGCGCTCTTCCGCTTCC
TCGCTCACTGACTCGCTGCGCTCGGTCGTTCGGCTGCGGCGAGCGGTATCAGCTCACTCAAAGGCGGTAA
TACGGTTATCCACAGAATCAGGGGATAACGCAGGAAAGAACATGTGAGCAAAAGGCCAGCAAAAGGCCAG
GAACCGTAAAAAGGCCGCGTTGCTGGCGTTTTTCCATAGGCTCCGCCCCCCTGACGAGCATCACAAAAAT
CGACGCTCAAGTCAGAGGTGGCGAAACCCGACAGGACTATAAAGATACCAGGCGTTTCCCCCTGGAAGCT
CCCTCGTGCGCTCTCCTGTTCCGACCCTGCCGCTTACCGGATACCTGTCCGCCTTTCTCCCTTCGGGAAG
CGTGGCGCTTTCTCATAGCTCACGCTGTAGGTATCTCAGTTCGGTGTAGGTCGTTCGCTCCAAGCTGGGC
TGTGTGCACGAACCCCCCGTTCAGCCCGACCGCTGCGCCTTATCCGGTAACTATCGTCTTGAGTCCAACC
CGGTAAGACACGACTTATCGCCACTGGCAGCAGCCACTGGTAACAGGATTAGCAGAGCGAGGTATGTAGG
CGGTGCTACAGAGTTCTTGAAGTGGTGGCCTAACTACGGCTACACTAGAAGGACAGTATTTGGTATCTGC
GCTCTGCTGAAGCCAGTTACCTTCGGAAAAAGAGTTGGTAGCTCTTGATCCGGCAAACAAACCACCGCTG
GTAGCGGTGGTTTTTTTGTTTGCAAGCAGCAGATTACGCGCAGAAAAAAAGGATCTCAAGAAGATCCTTT
GATCTTTTCTACGGGGTCTGACGCTCAGTGGAACGAAAACTCACGTTAAGGGATTTTGGTCATGCATGAT
ATATCTCCCAATTTGTGTAGGGCTTATTATGCACGCTTAAAAATAATAAAAGCAGACTTGACCTGATAGT
TTGGCTGTGAGCAATTATGTGCTTAGTGCATCTAACGCTTGAGTTAAGCCGCGCCGCGAAGCGGCGTCGG
CTTGAACGAATTTCTAGCTAGACATTATTTGCCGACTACCTTGGTGATCTCGCCTTTCACGTAGTGGACA
AATTCTTCCAACTGATCTGCGCGCGAGGCCAAGCGATCTTCTTCTTGTCCAAGATAAGCCTGTCTAGCTT
CAAGTATGACGGGCTGATACTGGGCCGGCAGGCGCTCCATTGCCCAGTCGGCAGCGACATCCTTCGGCGC
GATTTTGCCGGTTACTGCGCTGTACCAAATGCGGGACAACGTAAGCACTACATTTCGCTCATCGCCAGCC
CAGTCGGGCGGCGAGTTCCATAGCGTTAAGGTTTCATTTAGCGCCTCAAATAGATCCTGTTCAGGAACCG
GATCAAAGAGTTCCTCCGCCGCTGGACCTACCAAGGCAACGCTATGTTCTCTTGCTTTTGTCAGCAAGAT
AGCCAGATCAATGTCGATCGTGGCTGGCTCGAAGATACCTGCAAGAATGTCATTGCGCTGCCATTCTCCA
AATTGCAGTTCGCGCTTAGCTGGATAACGCCACGGAATGATGTCGTCGTGCACAACAATGGTGACTTCTA
CAGCGCGGAGAATCTCGCTCTCTCCAGGGGAAGCCGAAGTTTCCAAAAGGTCGTTGATCAAAGCTCGCCG
CGTTGTTTCATCAAGCCTTACGGTCACCGTAACCAGCAAATCAATATCACTGTGTGGCTTCAGGCCGCCA
TCCACTGCGGAGCCGTACAAATGTACGGCCAGCAACGTCGGTTCGAGATGGCGCTCGATGACGCCAACTA
CCTCTGATAGTTGAGTCGATACTTCGGCGATCACCGCTTCCCCCATGATGTTTAACTTTGTTTTAGGGCG
ACTGCCCTGCTGCGTAACATCGTTGCTGCTCCATAACATCAAACATCGACCCACGGCGTAACGCGCTTGC
TGCTTGGATGCCCGAGGCATAGACTGTACCCCAAAAAAACAGTCATAACAAGCCATGAAAACCGCCACTG
CGCCGTTACCACCGCTGCGTTCGGTCAAGGTTCTGGACCAGTTGCGTGAGCGCATACGCTACTTGCATTA
CAGCTTACGAACCGAACAGGCTTATGTCCACTGGGTTCGTGCCCGAATTGATCACAGGCAGCAACGCTCT
GTCATCGTTACAATCAACATGCTACCCTCCGCGAGATCATCCGTGTTTCAAACCCGGCAGCTTAGTTGCC
GTTCTTCCGAATAGCATCGGTAACATGAGCAAAGTCTGCCGCCTTACAACGGCTCTCCCGCTGACGCCGT
CCCGGACTGATGGGCTGCCTGTATCGAGTGGTGATTTTGTGCCGAGCTGCCGGTCGGGGAGCTGTTGGCT
GGCTGGTGGCAGGATATATTGTGGTGTAAACAAATTGACGCTTAGACAACTTAATAACACATTGCGGACG
TTTTTAATGTACTGAATTAACGCCGAATTGAATTATCAGCTTGCATGCCGGTCGATCTAGTAACATAGAT
GACACCGCGCGCGATAATTTATCCTAGTTTGCGCGCTATATTTTGTTTTCTATCGCGTATTAAATGTATA
ATTGCGGGACTCTAATCATAAAAACCCATCTCATAAATAACGTCATGCATTACATGTTAATTATTACATG
CTTAACGTAATTCAACAGAAATTATATGATAATCATCGCAAGACCGGCAACAGGATTCAATCTTAAGAAA
CTTTATTGCCAAATGTTTGAACGATCTGCTTGACTCTAGGGAATTAATTCCTGAATCACTGCGACCGGCC
CTCCCGCGACCCAGCCGAGCGAGCTTAGCGAACTGTGGACGAGAACTGTGCCACCAAGCGTAAGGCCGTT
CTCTCGCATTTGCCTTGCTAGGCTCGCGCGAGTTGCTGGCTGAGGCGTTCTCGAAATCAGCTCTTGTTCG
GTCGGCATCTACTCTATTCCTTTGCCCTCGGACGAGTGCTGGGGCGTCGGTTTCCACTATCGGCGAGTAC
TTCTACACAGCCATCGGTCCAGACGGCCGCGCTTCTGCGGGCGATTTGTGTACGCCCGACAGTCCCGGCT
CCGGATCGGACGATTGCGTCGCATCGACCCTGCGCCCAAGCTGCATCATCGAAATTGCCGTCAACCAAGC
TCTGATAGAGTTGGTCAAGACCAATGCGGAGCATATACGCCCGGAGCCTTGGCGATCCTGCAAGCTCCGG
ATGCCTCCGCTCGAAGTAGCGCGTCTGCTGCTCCATACAAGCCAACCACGGCCTCCAGAAGAAGATGTTG
GCGACCTCGTATTGGGAATCCCCGAACATCGCCTCGCTCCAGTCAATGACCGCTGTTATGCGGCCATTGT
CCGTCAGGACATTGTTGGAGCCGAAATCCGCGTGCACGAGGTGCCGGACTTCGGGGCAGTCCTCGGCCCA
AAGCATCAGCTCATCGAGAGCCTGCGCGACGGACGCACTGACGGTGTCGTCCATCACAGTTTGCCAGTGA
TACACATGGGGATCAGCAATCGCGCATATGAAATCACGCCATGTAGTGTATTGACCGATTCCTTGCGGTC
CGAATGGGCCGAACCCGCTCGTCTGGCTAAGATCGGCCGCAGCGATAGCATCCATAGCCTCCGCGACCGG
CTGAAGAACAGCGGGCAGTTCGGTTTCAGGCAGGTCTTGCAACGTGACACCCTGTGCACGGCGGGAGATG
CAATAGGTCAGGCTCTCGCTGAACTCCCCAATGTCAAGCACTTCCGGAATCGGGAGCGCGGCCGATGCAA
AGTGCCGATAAACATAACGATCTTTGTAGAAACCATCGGCGCAGCTATTTACCCGCAGGACATATCCACG
CCCTCCTACATCGAAGCTGAAAGCACGAGATTCTTCGCCCTCCGAGAGCTGCATCAGGTCGGAGACGCTG
TCGAACTTTTCGATCAGAAACTTCTCGACAGACGTCGCGGTGAGTTCAGGCTTTTTCATAGGGGGGATTC
GAGTTGAGAGTGAATATGAGACTCTAATTGGATACCGAGGGGAATTTATGGAACGTCAGTGGAGCATTTT
TGACAAGAAATATTTGCTAGCTGATAGTGACCTTAGGCGACTTTTGAACGCGCAATAATGGTTTCTGACG
TATGTGCTTAGCTCATTAAACTCCAGAAACCCGCGGCTCAGTGGCTCCTTCAACGTTGCGGTTCTGTCAG
TTCCAAACGTAAAACGGCTTGTCCCGCGTCATCGGCGGGGGTCATAACGTGACTCCCTTAATTCTCCGCT
CATGATCGATAATTCGAGCTCTCCCATATGGTCGACCTGCAGGTCACTGGATTTTGGTTTTAGGAATTAG
AAATTTTATTGATAGAAGTATTTTACAAATACAAATACATACTAAGGGTTTCTTATATGCTCAACACATG
AGCGAAACCCTATAAGAACCCTAATTCCCTTATCTGGGAACTACTCACACATTATTCTGGAGAAAAATAG
AGAGAGATAGATTTGTAGAGAGAGACTGGTGATTTTTGCGGACTCTAGCATGGCCGCGGCTAGTCAGTTA
GATCGTTTTCCCAGTCACGACGTTGTAAAACGACGGCCAGTGAATTATCAACTATGTATAATAAAGTTGC
TTACTTGTACAGCTCGTCCATGCCGCCGGTGGAGTGGCGGCCCTCGGCGCGTTCGTACTGTTCCACGATG
GTGTAGTCCTCGTTGTGGGAGGTGATGTCCAACTTGATGTTGACGTTGTAGGCGCCGGGCAGCTGCACGG
GCTTCTTGGCCTTGTAGGTGGTCTTGACCTCAGCGTCGTAGTGGCCGCCGTCCTTCAGCTTCAGCCTCTG
CTTGATCTCGCCCTTCAGGGCGCCGTCCTCGGGGTACATCCGCTCGGAGGAGGCCTCCCAGCCCATGGTC
TTCTTCTGCATTACGGGGCCGTCGGAGGGGAAGTTGGTGCCGCGCAGCTTCACCTTGTAGATGAACTCGC
CGTCCTGCAGGGAGGAGTCCTGGGTCACGGTCACCACGCCGCCGTCCTCGAAGTTCATCACGCGCTCCCA
CTTGAAGCCCTCGGGGAAGGACAGCTTCAAGTAGTCGGGGATGTCGGCGGGGTGCTTCACGTAGGCCTTG
GAGCCGTACATGAACTGAGGGGACAGGATGTCCCAGGCGAAGGGCAGGGGGCCACCCTTGGTCACCTTCA
GCTTGGCGGTCTGGGTGCCCTCGTAGGGGCGGCCCTCGCCCTCGCCCTCGATCTCGAACTCGTGGCCGTT
CACGGAGCCCTCCATGTGCACCTTGAAGCGCATGAACTCCTTGATGATGGCCATGTTATCCTCCTCGCCC
TTGCTCACAGCCACTTTGTACAAGAAAGCTGGGTAGTGACGTAACTGTGGTGCACGTAATGCGTGCAATC
CCGCGCGAATTGCATCCAGGTCTGCCGGGCGCATTGCCTGCTGGGCCAGTAAGTACCCGCGAGCGAACTG
TACGGCTTCTGCGGCTTGAGGTTGTTGTTGGGCTAATTCCTGTAATAAACGTCCCGCTACTACCAAGTCG
TTATGGCGTCCAAGTTCCTCCTGGGTTGCTGCCAAAGCTTTCAGATATGCACGGGTTGATTTTGAGCGAT
ACAAACCATGGAAGAACTCTAAAGCATAGCGACCACGCTTGGTGGCGATGCGGGTACGGTGAGCGGATGC
TGCGTCATCGTCCTGCATGCGAGCTGCACGCTTCAATAAGCTTTTGTGAAGATGTTGCATGATTTGACGA
GAGAAATGAGCGGCTGACCCGTCTAATAATGGGGCTGTTTCAAGCATCCAAGCTCCCAGCGTTAACATCA
AACGTGTGTAACGTGGCGATAACAGAGCCTGTGCAGCTGCATGACGCTTTGCCTGGGCAATTTTTTGTAC
TAATGCATTAAGCTCCAACAAGCCGTTGGCCCCCGCAGGCGCTCCATCGATACGTGGCAGTGTAGATGCC
AGCAGAACATCCCAATCACGCGCTGCCCCCAGCTCCGTTCCCAGCCAAGAAATATCATCCTGAAGGGCAG
GCGGGCATGGCGCGACTGCGTCAAATAATTTTAAAGCAGAACGAAGGCGACGGACTCCAACACGCATTTG
GTGCAGCGTTTCGGGGTCATGCCCTTCAATAACCGCGACCTCATTACGCTGAATGTGTTCTAAGCAGTTT
CCCAGGATCGCAGGAAACGCTTCACTCAGAGCGGCGTCGGCGTCAAGTGCTAATGCTTGAGCGCGGAATG
GGGCATGCCCTGTCTCGCGAACAAGCATTAAGCCTGCTTT
